Addgene plasmid #46861: pCMV4-Flag-mIL-17RA/CFP.Hygro
Purpose: encodes Flag-tagged mouse IL-17RA fused to Cyan Fl. Protein
Depositing lab: Sarah Gaffen. Depositing organization: University at Buffalo (SUNY Buffalo). Publication: Distinct functional motifs within the IL-17 receptor regulate signal transduction and target gene expression. Maitra A, Shen F, Hanel W, Mossman K, Tocker J, Swart D, Gaffen SL. Proc Natl Acad Sci U S A. 2007 May 1;104(18):7506-11. Epub 2007 Apr 24. 10.1073/pnas.0611589104 PubMed 17456598.
Backbone
  Vector backbone: pCMV4-Hygro
  Backbone size w/o insert (bp): 6473
  Total vector size (bp): 10450
  Vector type: Mammalian Expression
  Selectable markers: Hygromycin
Growth in bacteria
  Bacterial resistance: Ampicillin, 100 μg/mL
  Growth temperature: 37°C
  Growth strain: DH5alpha
  Copy number: High Copy
Gene/Insert
  Gene/Insert name: IL-17RA-CFP
  Species: M. musculus (mouse)
  Insert size (bp): 4000
  Promoter: CMV
  Tag / fusion protein: fused to CFP (C terminal on insert); Flag/IL-3 signal sequence (N terminal on insert)
  Cloning method: Restriction Enzyme; 5′ cloning site Kpn I (not destroyed); 3′ cloning site Cla (unknown if destroyed)
  Sequencing primers: 5′ GAACCGTCAGAATTG; 3′ CTTCCAAGGCCAGGAGAG
Terms and licenses: Academic/Nonprofit Terms; Industry Terms: Not Available to Industry
How to cite: pCMV4-Flag-mIL-17RA/CFP.Hygro was a gift from Sarah Gaffen (Addgene plasmid # 46861 ; http://n2t.net/addgene:46861 ; RRID:Addgene_46861)
