[The description below was written by a language model from this plasmid's Addgene catalogue record.]
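Description:
pCMV4-Flag-mIL-17RA/CFP.Hygro is a mammalian expression plasmid built on the pCMV4-Hygro backbone (about 6.5 kb), with a total size of roughly 10.45 kb once the approximately 4 kb insert is included. It is maintained in E. coli as a high-copy plasmid under ampicillin selection, and it carries a hygromycin resistance marker that allows selection of stably transfected mammalian cells. The record does not include a feature table, so details such as the specific bacterial origin, the polyadenylation signal, or the promoter driving the hygromycin cassette are not stated.

The payload is the mouse IL-17 receptor A (IL-17RA) coding sequence expressed from the CMV promoter, a strong constitutive promoter in most mammalian cell types. At the N terminus the receptor carries an IL-3 signal sequence together with a Flag epitope. A heterologous leader of this kind directs the protein into the secretory pathway and, once cleaved, would leave the Flag tag on the extracellular end of the mature receptor, where it can be detected by antibody. At the C terminus, on the cytoplasmic tail, the receptor is fused to cyan fluorescent protein (CFP), which permits direct visualisation of expression and localisation and can act as a donor fluorophore in FRET-type proximity assays. The insert was cloned by restriction digestion between KpnI and ClaI sites.

The associated work concerns functional motifs in the IL-17 receptor that govern signal transduction and target gene expression. This fits use of the plasmid to express a tagged, fluorescent IL-17RA in transiently or stably transfected mammalian cells for studies of receptor expression and signalling.
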