>Addgene plasmid #46861 | pCMV4-Flag-mIL-17RA/CFP.Hygro | addgene partial sequence | sequence record 68232 | CMV-F 5'-CGCAAATGGGCGGTAGGCGTG-3'
AGTGAACCGTCAGAATTGTTTTTATTTTTAATTTTCTTTCAAATACTTCCATCGAATTCTCTAGACTAGT
GCTAGCACAATGGTTCTTGCCAGCTCTACCACCAGCATCCACACCATGCTGCTCCTGCTCCTGATGCTCT
TCCACCTGGGACTCCAAGCTTCAATCTCGGCGCGCCAGGACTACAAGGACGACGATGACAAGACGCGTTC
CCCGCGCCTCCTCGACTTCCCGGCTCCGGTCTGCGCGCAGGAGGGGCTGAGCTGCAGAGTCAAGAATAGT
ACTTGTCTGGATGACAGCTGGATCCACCCCAAAAACCTGACCCCGTCTTCCCCAAAAAACATCTATATCA
ATCTTAGTGTTTCCTCTACCCAGCACGGAGAATTAGTCCCTGTGTTGCATGTTGAGTGGACCCTGCAGAC
AGATGCCAGCATCCTGTACCTCGAGGGTGCAGAGCTGTCCGTCCTGCAGCTGAACACCAATGAGCGGCTG
TGTGTCAAGTTCCAGTTTCTGTCCATGCTGCAGCATCACCGTAAGCGGTGGCGGTTTTCCTTCAGCCACT
TTGTGGTAGATCCTGGCCAGGAGTATGAAGTGACTGTTCACCACCTGCCGAAGCCCATCCCTGATGGGGA
CCCAAACCACAAATCCAAGATCATCTTTGTGCCTGACTGTGAGGACAGCAAGATGAAGATGACTACCTCA
TGCGTGAGCTCAGGCAGCCTTTGGGATCCCAACATCACTGTGGAGACCTTGGACACACAGCATCTGCGAG
TGGACTTCACCCTGTGGAATGAATCCACCCCCTACCAGGTCCTGCTGGAAAGTTTCTCCGACTCAGAGAA
CCACAGCTGCTTTGAT
