>Addgene plasmid #46861 | pCMV4-Flag-mIL-17RA/CFP.Hygro | addgene partial sequence | sequence record 68331 | EGFP-N 5'-CGTCGCCGTCCAGCTCGACCAG-3'
CCTTGCTACCATTAATCGATAGGAGGGATTCTGCTCTTCTGGGGTGGGTCTCCGTGGCTCCAAGCTGTTC
CAGCCAGGGTTCTTCTCGAGCTCCCAGAAGAAAAGCTGCCTCTGGAGCTTCCTCAGGCTCCGTAGTTCCT
CAGGAGAGAGAGACTCAACGGGCTCACCCAGTTCTAGCTCTTCCTCCTCCGTGAGCCACTCGGGGGGCTG
CGGGGAGCTCCTGGAGATGTAGCCCTGGTCCGACTGCACCGACTGCCGCTGCTCCTCCTCAGAGGGTGTG
CAGCCCTCGAGGACCACCTCTGGCCTCGGCCAGCTCTCCAGGGGCTGTCCACTCAGGCTCTGCTGCAGCA
CCGAGAGCATTAGGCTTTCTAGCTGCTCTCTTGCATCGCCTTGGAGGTGGTCAGGTGACATCATTGGGGT
GCTACAGAGTGGCAAGTCATCTGAGTCCACGGGGAGGCAAAGGATGCTGTTCCTCTGGACCCCCAGCAGC
GGGCAAGCCTCGCTGTCCTCTGTCATGGGCAGCTGGGCAGCTGCTCCACTGCCGTCTGGGAGATGGAGAG
GCTCCACCACATGAGCTGCAGGGACCTGCTCTGCTGGCAGCACCATGCTTTGGAGGGTGTGAGCCACTAG
CTCTCTCTGTGGCCATAGCTGAGGGTCCAGCTTTGCCATTCTACTTTCTTCCTCACTGACACAGACATCT
ACCACAAGGCAGCCGTCAGATGGGAGTTCCCGCACCAGGGGCTGCTGTTTGACAATTCCTCCCCCTGGTG
GCAGCAGTGGGTCTTCAAACACTTCTTCATCCA
