>Addgene plasmid #46861 | pCMV4-Flag-mIL-17RA/CFP.Hygro | addgene partial sequence | sequence record 68334 | hGH-pA-R 5'-CCAGCTTGGTTCCCAATAGA-3'
CCCTTGCTCCATACCACCCCCCTCCACCCCATAATATTATAGAAGGACACCTAGTCAGACAAAATGATGC
AACTTAATTTTATTAGGACAAGGCTGGTGGGCACTGGAGTGGCAACTTCCAGGGCCAGGAGAGGCACTGG
GGAGGGGTCACAGGGATGCCACCCGGGATCCTCTAGAGTCGACTTACTTGTACAGCTCGTCCATGCCGAG
AGTGATCCCGGCGGCGGTCACGAACTCCAGCAGGACCATGTGATCGCGCTTCTCGTTGGGGTCTTTGCTC
AGGGCGGACTGGGTGCTCAGGTAGTGGTTGTCGGGCAGCAGCACGGGGCCGTCGCCGATGGGGGTGTTCT
GCTGGTAGTGGTCGGCGAGCTGCACGCTGCCGTCCTCGATGTTGTGGCGGATCTTGAAGTGGGCCTTGAT
GCCGTTCTTCTGCTTGTCGGCGGTGATATAGACGTTGTGGCTGATGTAGTTGTACTCCAGCTTGTGCCCC
AGGATGTTGCCGTCCTCCTTGAAGTCGATGCCCTTCAGCTCGATGCGGTTCACCAGGGTGTCGCCCTCGA
ACTTCACCTCGGCGCGGGTCTTGTAGTTGCCGTCGTCCTTGAAGAAGATGGTACGCTCCTGGACGTAGCC
TTCGGGCATGGCGGACTTGAAGAAGTCGTGCTGCTTCATGTGGTCGGGGTAGCGGCTGAAGCACTGCACG
CCCCAGGTCAGGGTGGTCACGAGGGTGGGCCAGGGCACGGGCAGCTTGCCGGTGGTGCAGATGAACTTCA
GGGTCAGCTTGCCGTAAGTGGCATCGCCCTCGC
